>Addgene plasmid #178495 | pETM33_KPNA4_Arm | addgene full sequence | sequence record 357287 | Addgene NGS Result
TTGAGATCCTTTTTTTCTGCGCGTAATCTGCTGCTTGCAAACAAAAAAACCACCGCTACCAGCGGTGGTT
TGTTTGCCGGATCAAGAGCTACCAACTCTTTTTCCGAAGGTAACTGGCTTCAGCAGAGCGCAGATACCAA
ATACTGTCCTTCTAGTGTAGCCGTAGTTAGGCCACCACTTCAAGAACTCTGTAGCACCGCCTACATACCT
CGCTCTGCTAATCCTGTTACCAGTGGCTGCTGCCAGTGGCGATAAGTCGTGTCTTACCGGGTTGGACTCA
AGACGATAGTTACCGGATAAGGCGCAGCGGTCGGGCTGAACGGGGGGTTCGTGCACACAGCCCAGCTTGG
AGCGAACGACCTACACCGAACTGAGATACCTACAGCGTGAGCTATGAGAAAGCGCCACGCTTCCCGAAGG
GAGAAAGGCGGACAGGTATCCGGTAAGCGGCAGGGTCGGAACAGGAGAGCGCACGAGGGAGCTTCCAGGG
GGAAACGCCTGGTATCTTTATAGTCCTGTCGGGTTTCGCCACCTCTGACTTGAGCGTCGATTTTTGTGAT
GCTCGTCAGGGGGGCGGAGCCTATGGAAAAACGCCAGCAACGCGGCCTTTTTACGGTTCCTGGCCTTTTG
CTGGCCTTTTGCTCACATGTTCTTTCCTGCGTTATCCCCTGATTCTGTGGATAACCGTATTACCGCCTTT
GAGTGAGCTGATACCGCTCGCCGCAGCCGAACGACCGAGCGCAGCGAGTCAGTGAGCGAGGAAGCGGAAG
AGCGCCTGATGCGGTATTTTCTCCTTACGCATCTGTGCGGTATTTCACACCGCAATGGTGCACTCTCAGT
ACAATCTGCTCTGATGCCGCATAGTTAAGCCAGTATACACTCCGCTATCGCTACGTGACTGGGTCATGGC
TGCGCCCCGACACCCGCCAACACCCGCTGACGCGCCCTGACGGGCTTGTCTGCTCCCGGCATCCGCTTAC
AGACAAGCTGTGACCGTCTCCGGGAGCTGCATGTGTCAGAGGTTTTCACCGTCATCACCGAAACGCGCGA
GGCAGCTGCGGTAAAGCTCATCAGCGTGGTCGTGAAGCGATTCACAGATGTCTGCCTGTTCATCCGCGTC
CAGCTCGTTGAGTTTCTCCAGAAGCGTTAATGTCTGGCTTCTGATAAAGCGGGCCATGTTAAGGGCGGTT
TTTTCCTGTTTGGTCACTGATGCCTCCGTGTAAGGGGGATTTCTGTTCATGGGGGTAATGATACCGATGA
AACGAGAGAGGATGCTCACGATACGGGTTACTGATGATGAACATGCCCGGTTACTGGAACGTTGTGAGGG
TAAACAACTGGCGGTATGGATGCGGCGGGACCAGAGAAAAATCACTCAGGGTCAATGCCAGCGCTTCGTT
AATACAGATGTAGGTGTTCCACAGGGTAGCCAGCAGCATCCTGCGATGCAGATCCGGAACATAATGGTGC
AGGGCGCTGACTTCCGCGTTTCCAGACTTTACGAAACACGGAAACCGAAGACCATTCATGTTGTTGCTCA
GGTCGCAGACGTTTTGCAGCAGCAGTCGCTTCACGTTCGCTCGCGTATCGGTGATTCATTCTGCTAACCA
GTAAGGCAACCCCGCCAGCCTAGCCGGGTCCTCAACGACAGGAGCACGATCATGCGCACCCGTGGGGCCG
CCATGCCGGCGATAATGGCCTGCTTCTCGCCGAAACGTTTGGTGGCGGGACCAGTGACGAAGGCTTGAGC
GAGGGCGTGCAAGATTCCGAATACCGCAAGCGACAGGCCGATCATCGTCGCGCTCCAGCGAAAGCGGTCC
TCGCCGAAAATGACCCAGAGCGCTGCCGGCACCTGTCCTACGAGTTGCATGATAAAGAAGACAGTCATAA
GTGCGGCGACGATAGTCATGCCCCGCGCCCACCGGAAGGAGCTGACTGGGTTGAAGGCTCTCAAGGGCAT
CGGTCGAGATCCCGGTGCCTAATGAGTGAGCTAACTTACATTAATTGCGTTGCGCTCACTGCCCGCTTTC
CAGTCGGGAAACCTGTCGTGCCAGCTGCATTAATGAATCGGCCAACGCGCGGGGAGAGGCGGTTTGCGTA
TTGGGCGCCAGGGTGGTTTTTCTTTTCACCAGTGAGACGGGCAACAGCTGATTGCCCTTCACCGCCTGGC
CCTGAGAGAGTTGCAGCAAGCGGTCCACGCTGGTTTGCCCCAGCAGGCGAAAATCCTGTTTGATGGTGGT
TAACGGCGGGATATAACATGAGCTGTCTTCGGTATCGTCGTATCCCACTACCGAGATATCCGCACCAACG
CGCAGCCCGGACTCGGTAATGGCGCGCATTGCGCCCAGCGCCATCTGATCGTTGGCAACCAGCATCGCAG
TGGGAACGATGCCCTCATTCAGCATTTGCATGGTTTGTTGAAAACCGGACATGGCACTCCAGTCGCCTTC
CCGTTCCGCTATCGGCTGAATTTGATTGCGAGTGAGATATTTATGCCAGCCAGCCAGACGCAGACGCGCC
GAGACAGAACTTAATGGGCCCGCTAACAGCGCGATTTGCTGGTGACCCAATGCGACCAGATGCTCCACGC
CCAGTCGCGTACCGTCTTCATGGGAGAAAATAATACTGTTGATGGGTGTCTGGTCAGAGACATCAAGAAA
TAACGCCGGAACATTAGTGCAGGCAGCTTCCACAGCAATGGCATCCTGGTCATCCAGCGGATAGTTAATG
ATCAGCCCACTGACGCGTTGCGCGAGAAGATTGTGCACCGCCGCTTTACAGGCTTCGACGCCGCTTCGTT
CTACCATCGACACCACCACGCTGGCACCCAGTTGATCGGCGCGAGATTTAATCGCCGCGACAATTTGCGA
CGGCGCGTGCAGGGCCAGACTGGAGGTGGCAACGCCAATCAGCAACGACTGTTTGCCCGCCAGTTGTTGT
GCCACGCGGTTGGGAATGTAATTCAGCTCCGCCATCGCCGCTTCCACTTTTTCCCGCGTTTTCGCAGAAA
CGTGGCTGGCCTGGTTCACCACGCGGGAAACGGTCTGATAAGAGACACCGGCATACTCTGCGACATCGTA
TAACGTTACTGGTTTCACATTCACCACCCTGAATTGACTCTCTTCCGGGCGCTATCATGCCATACCGCGA
AAGGTTTTGCGCCATTCGATGGTGTCCGGGATCTCGACGCTCTCCCTTATGCGACTCCTGCATTAGGAAG
CAGCCCAGTAGTAGGTTGAGGCCGTTGAGCACCGCCGCCGCAAGGAATGGTGCATGCAAGGAGATGGCGC
CCAACAGTCCCCCGGCCACGGGGCCTGCCACCATACCCACGCCGAAACAAGCGCTCATGAGCCCGAAGTG
GCGAGCCCGATCTTCCCCATCGGTGATGTCGGCGATATAGGCGCCAGCAACCGCACCTGTGGCGCCGGTG
ATGCCGGCCACGATGCGTCCGGCGTAGAGGATCGAGATCTCGATCCCGCGAAATTAATACGACTCACTAT
AGGGGAATTGTGAGCGGATAACAATTCCCCTCTAGAAATAATTTTGTTTAACTTTAAGAAGGAGATATAC
CATGAAACATCACCATCACCATCACAACACTAGTAGCAATTCCATGTCCCCTATACTAGGTTATTGGAAA
ATTAAGGGCCTTGTGCAACCCACTCGACTTCTTTTGGAATATCTTGAAGAAAAATATGAAGAGCATTTGT
ATGAGCGCGATGAAGGTGATAAATGGCGAAACAAAAAGTTTGAATTGGGTTTGGAGTTTCCCAATCTTCC
TTATTATATTGATGGTGATGTTAAATTAACACAGTCTATGGCCATCATACGTTATATAGCTGACAAGCAC
AACATGTTGGGTGGTTGTCCAAAAGAGCGTGCAGAGATTTCAATGCTTGAAGGAGCGGTTTTGGATATTA
GATACGGTGTTTCGAGAATTGCATATAGTAAAGACTTTGAAACTCTCAAAGTTGATTTTCTTAGCAAGCT
ACCTGAAATGCTGAAAATGTTCGAAGATCGTTTATGTCATAAAACATATTTAAATGGTGATCATGTAACC
CATCCTGACTTCATGTTGTATGACGCTCTTGATGTTGTTTTATACATGGACCCAATGTGCCTGGATGCGT
TCCCAAAATTAGTTTGTTTTAAAAAACGTATTGAAGCTATCCCACAAATTGATAAGTACTTGAAATCCAG
CAAGTATATAGCATGGCCTTTGCAGGGCTGGCAAGCCACGTTTGGTGGTGGCGACCATCCTCCAAAATCG
GATCTGGAAGTTCTGTTCCAGGGGCCCATGGGTGTGCAAAACACCAGCCTGGAAGCGATTGTTCAGAACG
CGAGCAGCGACAACCAAGGCATCCAGCTGAGCGCGGTGCAGGCGGCGCGTAAGCTGCTGAGCAGCGATCG
TAACCCGCCGATCGACGATCTGATTAAAAGCGGTATCCTGCCGATTCTGGTTCACTGCCTGGAACGTGAC
GATAACCCGAGCCTGCAATTTGAAGCGGCGTGGGCGCTGACCAACATTGCGAGCGGCACCAGCGAACAAA
CCCAGGCGGTGGTTCAGAGCAACGCGGTGCCGCTGTTTCTGCGTCTGCTGCACAGCCCGCACCAAAACGT
GTGCGAGCAGGCGGTTTGGGCGCTGGGTAACATCATTGGTGACGGCCCGCAATGCCGTGATTACGTGATT
AGCCTGGGCGTGGTTAAGCCGCTGCTGAGCTTCATCAGCCCGAGCATCCCGATTACCTTTCTGCGTAACG
TTACCTGGGTGATGGTTAACCTGTGCCGTCACAAAGACCCGCCGCCGCCGATGGAGACCATCCAGGAGAT
TCTGCCGGCGCTGTGCGTGCTGATTCACCACACCGACGTTAACATCCTGGTGGATACCGTTTGGGCGCTG
AGCTATCTGACCGACGCGGGTAACGAGCAAATCCAGATGGTTATTGATAGCGGTATTGTGCCGCACCTGG
TTCCGCTGCTGAGCCACCAAGAAGTGAAAGTTCAAACCGCGGCGCTGCGTGCGGTGGGTAACATTGTTAC
CGGCACCGACGAGCAAACCCAGGTGGTTCTGAACTGCGATGCGCTGAGCCACTTCCCGGCGCTGCTGACC
CACCCGAAGGAAAAAATTAACAAAGAGGCGGTGTGGTTTCTGAGCAACATCACCGCGGGTAACCAGCAAC
AGGTGCAGGCGGTTATCGACGCGAACCTGGTTCCGATGATCATTCACCTGCTGGACAAGGGTGATTTCGG
CACCCAAAAAGAAGCGGCGTGGGCGATTAGCAACCTGACCATCAGCGGCCGTAAGGATCAGGTGGCGTAC
CTGATTCAACAGAACGTTATCCCGCCGTTTTGCAACCTGCTGACCGTGAAGGACGCGCAAGTGGTTCAGG
TGGTTCTGGATGGTCTGAGCAACATCCTGAAAATGGCGGAGGATGAAGCGGAGACCATTGGCAACCTGAT
CGAGGAATGCGGTGGCCTGGAAAAGATTGAGCAACTGCAGAACCACGAAAACGAGGACATCTACAAACTG
GCGTATGAGATCATTGATCAGTTCTTTAGCAGCTAAGAATTCGAGCTCCGTCGACAAGCTTGCGGCCGCA
CTCGAGCACCACCACCACCACCACTGAGATCCGGCTGCTAACAAAGCCCGAAAGGAAGCTGAGTTGGCTG
CTGCCACCGCTGAGCAATAACTAGCATAACCCCTTGGGGCCTCTAAACGGGTCTTGAGGGGTTTTTTGCT
GAAAGGAGGAACTATATCCGGATTGGCGAATGGG
[124 nt withheld, positions 5775-5898]
C
[91 nt withheld, positions 5900-5990]
A
[49 nt withheld, positions 5992-6040]
CCTTTGACGTTGGAGTCCACGTTCTTTAATAGTGGACTCTTGTTCCAAACTGGAACAACACTCAACCCTA
TCTCGGTCTATTCTTTTGATTTATAAGGGATTTTGCCGATTTCGGCCTATTGGTTAAAAAATGAGCTGAT
TTAACAAAAATTTAACGCGAATTTTAACAAAATATTAACGCTTACAATTTAGGTGGCACTTTTCGGGGAA
ATGTGCGCGGAACCCCTATTTGTTTATTTTTCTAAATACATTCAAATATGTATCCGCTCATGAATTAATT
CTTAGAAAAACTCATCGAGCATCAAATGAAACTGCAATTTATTCATATCAGGATTATCAATACCATATTT
TTGAAAAAGCCGTTTCTGTAATGAAGGAGAAAACTCACCGAGGCAGTTCCATAGGATGGCAAGATCCTGG
TATCGGTCTGCGATTCCGACTCGTCCAACATCAATACAACCTATTAATTTCCCCTCGTCAAAAATAAGGT
TATCAAGTGAGAAATCACCATGAGTGACGACTGAATCCGGTGAGAATGGCAAAAGTTTATGCATTTCTTT
CCAGACTTGTTCAACAGGCCAGCCATTACGCTCGTCATCAAAATCACTCGCATCAACCAAACCGTTATTC
ATTCGTGATTGCGCCTGAGCGAGACGAAATACGCGATCGCTGTTAAAAGGACAATTACAAACAGGAATCG
AATGCAACCGGCGCAGGAACACTGCCAGCGCATCAACAATATTTTCACCTGAATCAGGATATTCTTCTAA
TACCTGGAATGCTGTTTTCCCGGGGATCGCAGTGGTGAGTAACCATGCATCATCAGGAGTACGGATAAAA
TGCTTGATGGTCGGAAGAGGCATAAATTCCGTCAGCCAGTTTAGTCTGACCATCTCATCTGTAACATCAT
TGGCAACGCTACCTTTGCCATGTTTCAGAAACAACTCTGGCGCATCGGGCTTCCCATACAATCGATAGAT
TGTCGCACCTGATTGCCCGACATTATCGCGAGCCCATTTATACCCATATAAATCAGCATCCATGTTGGAA
TTTAATCGCGGCCTAGAGCAAGACGTTTCCCGTTGAATATGGCTCATAACACCCCTTGTATTACTGTTTA
TGTAAGCAGACAGTTTTATTGTTCATGACCAAAATCCCTTAACGTGAGTTTTCGTTCCACTGAGCGTCAG
ACCCCGTAGAAAAGATCAAAGGATCTTC
Features (pLannotate 1.2.2; 21 found; start..end, strand, type, name):
      1..589     +  rep_origin     ori: high-copy-number ColE1/pMB1/pBR322/pUC origin of replication
    775..914     -  misc_feature   bom: basis of mobility region from pBR322
   1016..1207    -  CDS            rop: Rop protein, which maintains plasmids at low copy number; rop
   1224..1604    +  CDS            YPB1_ECOLX: Protein predicted: Swiss-Prot protein existence level 4. From Escherichia coli.
   1676..1967    -  CDS            TcR (fragment): tetracycline efflux protein; tet; confers resistance to tetracycline
   1982..2003    -  protein_bind   CAP binding site: CAP binding activates transcription in the presence of cAMP. E. coli catabolite activator protein
   2016..3098    -  CDS            lacI: lac repressor; lacI; The lac repressor binds to the lac operator to inhibit transcription in E. coli. This inhibition can be relieved by adding lactose or isopropyl-β-D-thiogalactopyranoside (IPTG).
   3099..3176    -  promoter       lacI promoter: lacI
   3184..3463    -  CDS            TcR (fragment): tetracycline efflux protein; tet; confers resistance to tetracycline
   3485..3503    +  promoter       T7 promoter: promoter for bacteriophage T7 RNA polymerase
   3504..3528    +  protein_bind   lac operator: The lac repressor binds to the lac operator to inhibit transcription in E. coli. This inhibition can be relieved by adding lactose or isopropyl-β-D-thiogalactopyranoside (IPTG). lac repressor encoded by lacI
   3543..3565    +  RBS            RBS: efficient ribosome binding site from bacteriophage T7 gene 10 (Olins and Rangwala, 1989)
   3578..3595    +  CDS            7xHis (fragment): 6xHis affinity tag
   3614..4267    +  CDS            GST26_SCHJA: Experimental evidence at protein level: Swiss-Prot protein existence level 1. GST isoenzymes appear to play a central role in the parasite detoxification system. Other functions are also suspected including a role in increasing the solubility of haematin in the parasite gut. From Schistosoma japonicum (Blood fluke).
   4304..5563    +  CDS            KPNA4 (fragment): IMA3_HUMAN - Also known as QIP1. Experimental evidence at protein level: Swiss-Prot protein existence level 1. Functions in nuclear protein import as an adapter protein for nuclear receptor KPNB1. Binds specifically and directly to substrates containing either a simple or bipartite NLS motif. Docking of the importin/substrate complex to the nuclear pore complex (NPC) is mediated by KPNB1 through binding to nucleoporin FxFG repeats and the complex is subsequently translocated through the pore by an energy requiring, Ran-dependent mechanism. At the nucleoplasmic side of the NPC, Ran binds to imp
   5607..5624    +  CDS            9xHis (fragment): 9xHis affinity tag
   5634..5683    +  CDS            SET1 (fragment): solubility-enhancement tag derived from T7 phage gene 10B
   5691..5738    +  terminator     T7 terminator: transcription terminator for bacteriophage T7 RNA polymerase
   5775..6203    +  rep_origin     f1 ori (sequence partly withheld): f1 bacteriophage origin of replication; arrow indicates direction of (+) strand synthesis
   6256..6313    +  promoter       AmpR promoter (fragment): bla
   6322..7137    -  CDS            KanR: aminoglycoside phosphotransferase; aph(3')-Ia; confers resistance to kanamycin in bacteria or G418 (Geneticin®) in eukaryotes
