[The description below was written by a language model from this plasmid's Addgene catalogue record and pLannotate feature annotations shown in this document.]
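Description:
pETM33_KPNA4_Arm is a bacterial expression plasmid built on the pETM33 backbone, a pET-type vector, for producing the armadillo-repeat (Arm) domain of human KPNA4 (importin subunit alpha-3, also called QIP1) in E. coli. The sequenced plasmid is 7,258 nt. It replicates from a ColE1/pMB1-family origin accompanied by the pBR322 bom region and the rop gene, which normally keeps copy number low; the catalogue lists copy number as unknown. Selection is by kanamycin through an aminoglycoside phosphotransferase (KanR) gene, and an f1 origin is also present. Short tetracycline-resistance fragments flanking the lacI region are annotated as backbone remnants and are not functional markers.

The expression cassette uses a T7 promoter followed directly by a lac operator and the phage T7 gene 10 ribosome binding site. A plasmid-borne lacI gene with its own promoter supplies repressor, so transcription stays off until IPTG is added in a host that provides T7 RNA polymerase; the depositor notes use of a BL21(DE3) derivative. The open reading frame begins with a His tag, continues through Schistosoma japonicum glutathione S-transferase, and then runs into the KPNA4 fragment, giving an N-terminal His-GST fusion suited to nickel or glutathione affinity purification. The insert is described as human/synthetic and was cloned between NcoI and EcoRI sites that were destroyed in the process. A second His-tag sequence and a short T7 gene 10B-derived fragment are annotated downstream of the insert, before the T7 terminator, but the record does not indicate whether they are translated.

KPNA4 is a nuclear import adaptor that binds nuclear localization signals. The associated study mapped binding sites in unstructured regions of the human proteome, which suggests the purified domain served as a bait for peptide-binding screens.
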