Addgene plasmid #178495: pETM33_KPNA4_Arm
Purpose: Bacterial expression of human domain with His-tag and GST tag
Depositing lab: Ylva Ivarsson. Depositing organization: Uppsala University. Publication: Proteome-scale mapping of binding sites in the unstructured regions of the human proteome. Benz C, Ali M, Krystkowiak I, Simonetti L, Sayadi A, Mihalic F, Kliche J, Andersson E, Jemth P, Davey NE, Ivarsson Y. Mol Syst Biol. 2022 Jan;18(1):e10584. doi: 10.15252/msb.202110584. PubMed 35044719.
Backbone
  Vector backbone: pETM33
  Backbone size w/o insert (bp): 6017
  Vector type: Bacterial Expression
Growth in bacteria
  Bacterial resistance: Kanamycin, 50 μg/mL
  Growth temperature: 37°C
  Growth strain: DH5alpha
  Copy number: Unknown
Gene/Insert
  Gene/Insert name: KPNA4_Arm
  Species: H. sapiens (human); Synthetic
  Entrez Gene: KPNA4 (a.k.a. IPOA3, QIP1, SRP3)
  Promoter: T7/LacO
  Tag / fusion protein: His-GST (N terminal on insert)
  Cloning method: Restriction Enzyme; 5′ cloning site Nco1 (destroyed during cloning); 3′ cloning site EcoR1 (destroyed during cloning)
  Sequencing primers: 5′ CGGATCTGGAAGTTCTGTTCC; 3′ GAGTGCGGCCGCAAGCTTG
Terms and licenses: Academic/Nonprofit Terms; Industry Terms: Not Available to Industry
Depositor comments: Please visit https://www.biorxiv.org/content/10.1101/2021.04.13.439572v1 for bioRxv preprint. Growth in BL21 DE3 gold 37 C after induction with 1mM IPTG 4 hours 30 C. Insert: GVQNTSLEAIVQNASSDNQGIQLSAVQAARKLLSSDRNPPIDDLIKSGILPILVHCLERDDNPSLQFEAAWALTNIASGTSEQTQAVVQSNAVPLFLRLLHSPHQNVCEQAVWALGNIIGDGPQCRDYVISLGVVKPLLSFISPSIPITFLRNVTWVMVNLCRHKDPPPPMETIQEILPALCVLIHHTDVNILVDTVWALSYLTDAGNEQIQMVIDSGIVPHLVPLLSHQEVKVQTAALRAVGNIVTGTDEQTQVVLNCDALSHFPALLTHPKEKINKEAVWFLSNITAGNQQQVQAVIDANLVPMIIHLLDKGDFGTQKEAAWAISNLTISGRKDQVAYLIQQNVIPPFCNLLTVKDAQVVQVVLDGLSNILKMAEDEAETIGNLIEECGGLEKIEQLQNHENEDIYKLAYEIIDQFFSS.
How to cite: pETM33_KPNA4_Arm was a gift from Ylva Ivarsson (Addgene plasmid # 178495 ; http://n2t.net/addgene:178495 ; RRID:Addgene_178495)
